>Addgene plasmid #208968 | Polymerase expression - pCMV-B103 (LM2907) | addgene full sequence | sequence record 415815 | Addgene NGS Result
ATATGCCAAGTACGCCCCCTATTGACGTCAATGACGGTAAATGGCCCGCCTGGCATTATGCCCAGTACAT
GACCTTATGGGACTTTCCTACTTGGCAGTACATCTACGTATTAGTCATCGCTATTACCATGGTGATGCGG
TTTTGGCAGTACATCAATGGGCGTGGATAGCGGTTTGACTCACGGGGATTTCCAAGTCTCCACCCCATTG
ACGTCAATGGGAGTTTGTTTTGGCACCAAAATCAACGGGACTTTCCAAAATGTCGTAACAACTCCGCCCC
ATTGACGCAAATGGGCGGTAGGCGTGTACGGTGGGAGGTCTATATAAGCAGAGCTGGTTTAGTGAACCGT
CAGATCCGCTAGAGATCCGCGGCCGCTAATACGACTCACTATAGGGAGAGCCGCCACCATGCCTAGAAAG
ATGTTCAGCTGCGATTTCGAAACCACAACCAAGCTGGACGACTGCAGAGTGTGGGCTTACGGCTACATGG
AAATCGGCAACCTGGATAACTACAAGATTGGAAACAGCCTGGATGAGTTCATGCAGTGGGTGATGGAAAT
CCAGGCCGACCTGTACTTCCACAACCTGAAGTTTGACGGCGCCTTCATAGTGAACTGGCTGGAAAGACAC
GGCTTCAAGTGGAGCAACGAGGGCCTGCCCAACACCTACAATACCATCATTTCTAAGATGGGCCAGTGGT
ACATGATCGATATCTGTTTCGGCTATAAGGGCAAGCGGAAGCTGCACACCGTGATCTACGACAGCCTGAA
GAAGCTGCCATTCCCTGTCAAAAAGATCGCCAAAGATTTTCAGCTGCCTCTGCTGAAAGGCGATATCGAC
TACCACAAGGAGCGGCCTGTCGGCCACGAAATCACACCAGAGGAATATGAATACATCAAGAATGACATCG
AGATCATCGCCCGGGCCCTGGACATCCAGTTCAAGCAAGGCCTGGATAGAATGACCGCTGGCTCTGATTC
TCTGAAGGGGTTCAAAGATATCCTGAGCACCAAGAAGTTCAACAAGGTGTTCCCCAAGTTAAGCCTGCCT
ATGGACAAGGAAATCCGCTACGCCTATAGGGGCGGCTTTACATGGCTGAACGACAAATACAAGGAAAAGG
AGATTGGAGAAGGCATGGTGTTCGATGTGAACTCTCTGTATCCTTCCCAGATGTACAGCAGACCTCTGCC
TTACGGCGCCCCCATCGTGTTCCAGGGCAAGTACGAGAAGGACGAGCAGTACCCCCTGTACATCCAAAGA
ATCAGATTCGAGTTCGAGCTGAAAGAGGGCTATATCCCCACCATCCAGATCAAAAAAAACCCCTTCTTCA
AGGGCAATGAGTACCTGAAGAACTCCGGCGGAGAGCCTGTTGAACTGTACCTGACCAACGTGGATCTGGA
ACTGATCCAGGAGCACTACGAGCTGTACAACGTGGAGTACATTGACGGCTTTAAATTTAGAGAAAAAACC
GGCTTGTTTAAGGACTTCATCGACAAGTGGACCTACGTGAAGACACACGAGGAAGGAGCAAAGAAACAGC
TGGCCAAGCTGATGCTGAACAGCCTGTACGGCAAGTTTGCCAGCAATCCTGACGTGACCGGCAAAGTTCC
ATACCTCAAAGAGGACGGATCTCTGGGCTTCCGGGTGGGCGACGAAGAATACAAGGACCCCGTGTACACC
CCTATGGGAGTGTTTATCACAGCCTGGGCCAGATTCACCACCATCACCGCCGCCCAGGCTTGTTACGACC
GGATCATCTACTGCGACACAGACAGCATCCACCTGACAGGCACCGAGGTGCCTGAGATCATCAAGGACAT
CGTGGACCCTAAGAAGCTGGGCTACTGGGCTCATGAGTCCACCTTCAAAAGAGCCAAGTACCTGAGACAG
AAGACCTACATCCAGGACATCTACATGAAGGAAGTTGACGGAAAGCTGGTGGAGTGCAGCCCTGATGAGG
CCACCACAACCAAGTTCTCCGTGAAGTGCGCCGGCATGACAGATACCATCAAAAAGAAGGTGACATTCGA
CAACTTCAAGGTGGGCTTCAGCAGCAAGGGAAAGCCTAAACCAGTGCAAGTGAACGGCGGAGTGGTGCTG
GTAGACAGCGTGTTCACAATCAAGTCCGGCGGAAGCTCTGGTGGCAGCAAGCGGACCGCCGACGGCTCTG
AATTCGAGAGCCCTAAGAAGAAAAGAAAGGTGTGACCGGTCATCATCACCATCACCATTGAGTTTAAACC
CGCTGATCAGCCTCGACTGTGCCTTCTAGTTGCCAGCCATCTGTTGTTTGCCCCTCCCCCGTGCCTTCCT
TGACCCTGGAAGGTGCCACTCCCACTGTCCTTTCCTAATAAAATGAGGAAATTGCATCGCATTGTCTGAG
TAGGTGTCATTCTATTCTGGGGGGTGGGGTGGGGCAGGACAGCAAGGGGGAGGATTGGGAAGACAATAGC
AGGCATGCTGGGGATGCGGTGGGCTCTATGGCTTCTGAGGCGGAAAGAACCAGCTGGGGCTCGATACCGT
CGACCTCTAGCTAGAGCTTGGCGTAATCATGGTCATAGCTGTTTCCTGTGTGAAATTGTTATCCGCTCAC
AATTCCACACAACATACGAGCCGGAAGCATAAAGTGTAAAGCCTAGGGTGCCTAATGAGTGAGCTAACTC
ACATTAATTGCGTTGCGCTCACTGCCCGCTTTCCAGTCGGGAAACCTGTCGTGCCAGCTGCATTAATGAA
TCGGCCAACGCGCGGGGAGAGGCGGTTTGCGTATTGGGCGCTCTTCCGCTTCCTCGCTCACTGACTCGCT
GCGCTCGGTCGTTCGGCTGCGGCGAGCGGTATCAGCTCACTCAAAGGCGGTAATACGGTTATCCACAGAA
TCAGGGGATAACGCAGGAAAGAACATGTGAGCAAAAGGCCAGCAAAAGGCCAGGAACCGTAAAAAGGCCG
CGTTGCTGGCGTTTTTCCATAGGCTCCGCCCCCCTGACGAGCATCACAAAAATCGACGCTCAAGTCAGAG
GTGGCGAAACCCGACAGGACTATAAAGATACCAGGCGTTTCCCCCTGGAAGCTCCCTCGTGCGCTCTCCT
GTTCCGACCCTGCCGCTTACCGGATACCTGTCCGCCTTTCTCCCTTCGGGAAGCGTGGCGCTTTCTCATA
GCTCACGCTGTAGGTATCTCAGTTCGGTGTAGGTCGTTCGCTCCAAGCTGGGCTGTGTGCACGAACCCCC
CGTTCAGCCCGACCGCTGCGCCTTATCCGGTAACTATCGTCTTGAGTCCAACCCGGTAAGACACGACTTA
TCGCCACTGGCAGCAGCCACTGGTAACAGGATTAGCAGAGCGAGGTATGTAGGCGGTGCTACAGAGTTCT
TGAAGTGGTGGCCTAACTACGGCTACACTAGAAGAACAGTATTTGGTATCTGCGCTCTGCTGAAGCCAGT
TACCTTCGGAAAAAGAGTTGGTAGCTCTTGATCCGGCAAACAAACCACCGCTGGTAGCGGTGGTTTTTTT
GTTTGCAAGCAGCAGATTACGCGCAGAAAAAAAGGATCTCAAGAAGATCCTTTGATCTTTTCTACGGGGT
CTGACGCTCAGTGGAACGAAAACTCACGTTAAGGGATTTTGGTCATGAGATTATCAAAAAGGATCTTCAC
CTAGATCCTTTTAAATTAAAAATGAAGTTTTAAATCAATCTAAAGTATATATGAGTAAACTTGGTCTGAC
AGTTACCAATGCTTAATCAGTGAGGCACCTATCTCAGCGATCTGTCTATTTCGTTCATCCATAGTTGCCT
GACTCCCCGTCGTGTAGATAACTACGATACGGGAGGGCTTACCATCTGGCCCCAGTGCTGCAATGATACC
GCGCGAACCACGCTCACCGGCTCCAGATTTATCAGCAATAAACCAGCCAGCCGGAAGGGCCGAGCGCAGA
AGTGGTCCTGCAACTTTATCCGCCTCCATCCAGTCTATTAATTGTTGCCGGGAAGCTAGAGTAAGTAGTT
CGCCAGTTAATAGTTTGCGCAACGTTGTTGCCATTGCTACAGGCATCGTGGTGTCACGCTCGTCGTTTGG
TATGGCTTCATTCAGCTCCGGTTCCCAACGATCAAGGCGAGTTACATGATCCCCCATGTTGTGCAAAAAA
GCGGTTAGCTCCTTCGGTCCTCCGATCGTTGTCAGAAGTAAGTTGGCCGCAGTGTTATCACTCATGGTTA
TGGCAGCACTGCATAATTCTCTTACTGTCATGCCATCCGTAAGATGCTTTTCTGTGACTGGTGAGTACTC
AACCAAGTCATTCTGAGAATAGTGTATGCGGCGACCGAGTTGCTCTTGCCCGGCGTCAATACGGGATAAT
ACCGCGCCACATAGCAGAACTTTAAAAGTGCTCATCATTGGAAAACGTTCTTCGGGGCGAAAACTCTCAA
GGATCTTACCGCTGTTGAGATCCAGTTCGATGTAACCCACTCGTGCACCCAACTGATCTTCAGCATCTTT
TACTTTCACCAGCGTTTCTGGGTGAGCAAAAACAGGAAGGCAAAATGCCGCAAAAAAGGGAATAAGGGCG
ACACGGAAATGTTGAATACTCATACTCTTCCTTTTTCAATATTATTGAAGCATTTATCAGGGTTATTGTC
TCATGAGCGGATACATATTTGAATGTATTTAGAAAAATAAACAAATAGGGGTTCCGCGCACATTTCCCCG
AAAAGTGCCACCTGACGTCGACGGATCGGGAGATCGATCTCCCGATCCCCTAGGGTCGACTCTCAGTACA
ATCTGCTCTGATGCCGCATAGTTAAGCCAGTATCTGCTCCCTGCTTGTGTGTTGGAGGTCGCTGAGTAGT
GCGCGAGCAAAATTTAAGCTACAACAAGGCAAGGCTTGACCGACAATTGCATGAAGAATCTGCTTAGGGT
TAGGCGTTTTGCGCTGCTTCGCGATGTACGGGCCAGATATACGCGTTGACATTGATTATTGACTAGTTAT
TAATAGTAATCAATTACGGGGTCATTAGTTCATAGCCCATATATGGAGTTCCGCGTTACATAACTTACGG
TAAATGGCCCGCCTGGCTGACCGCCCAACGACCCCCGCCCATTGACGTCAATAATGACGTATGTTCCCAT
AGTAACGCCAATAGGGACTTTCCATTGACGTCAATGGGTGGAGTATTTACGGTAAACTGCCCACTTGGCA
GTACATCAAGTGTATC
Features (pLannotate 1.2.2; 15 found; start..end, strand, type, name):
    132..335     +  promoter       CMV promoter: human cytomegalovirus (CMV) immediate early promoter
    377..395     +  promoter       T7 promoter: promoter for bacteriophage T7 RNA polymerase
    409..2124    +  CDS            2: DPOL_BPNF - Experimental evidence at protein level: Swiss-Prot protein existence level 1. Polymerase responsible for protein-primed viral DNA replication by strand displacement with high processivity and fidelity (By similarity). To start replication, the DNA polymerase forms a heterodimer with a free primer terminal protein (TP), recognizes the replication origins at both 5' ends of the linear chromosome, and initiates replication using as primer the OH-group of Ser-232 of the TP (PubMed:23110220). This polymerase possesses three enzymatic activities: DNA synthesis (polymerase), primer termin
   2257..2481    +  polyA_signal   bGH poly(A) signal: bovine growth hormone polyadenylation signal
   2485..2506    +  promoter       SV40 promoter (fragment): SV40 enhancer and early promoter
   2511..2527    +  misc_feature   MCS (fragment): pBluescript multiple cloning site
   2576..2592    -  protein_bind   lac operator: The lac repressor binds to the lac operator to inhibit transcription in E. coli. This inhibition can be relieved by adding lactose or isopropyl-β-D-thiogalactopyranoside (IPTG). lac repressor encoded by lacI
   2600..2630    -  promoter       lac promoter: promoter for the E. coli lac operon
   2645..2666    -  protein_bind   CAP binding site: CAP binding activates transcription in the presence of cAMP. E. coli catabolite activator protein
   2679..2771    -  CDS            lacI (fragment): lac repressor; lacI; The lac repressor binds to the lac operator to inhibit transcription in E. coli. This inhibition can be relieved by adding lactose or isopropyl-β-D-thiogalactopyranoside (IPTG).
   2954..3542    -  rep_origin     ori: high-copy-number ColE1/pMB1/pBR322/pUC origin of replication
   3713..4573    -  CDS            AmpR: β-lactamase; bla; confers resistance to ampicillin, carbenicillin, and related antibiotics
   4574..4678    -  promoter       AmpR promoter: bla
   4749..4793    -  misc_feature   bom (fragment): basis of mobility region from pBR322
   4948..131     +  enhancer       CMV enhancer (across the origin): human cytomegalovirus immediate early enhancer
