[The description below was written by a language model from this plasmid's Addgene catalogue record and pLannotate feature annotations shown in this document.]
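Description:
Polymerase expression - pCMV-B103 (LM2907) is a roughly 5.2 kb high-copy mammalian expression plasmid built by Gibson cloning into the pCMV-T7-SpCas9-P2A-EGFP (RTW3027) backbone. It is propagated in E. coli through a ColE1/pUC-type origin of replication and selected with ampicillin via the β-lactamase (AmpR) gene and its own promoter. The feature table shows no Cas9, P2A or EGFP, and no mammalian selection marker, so the plasmid appears suited to transient delivery. The remaining annotations (short pieces of an SV40 promoter, a pBluescript MCS, lac promoter/operator, CAP site, lacI and bom) are backbone remnants with no evident role in the payload.

The payload is a synthetic open reading frame encoding the B103 DNA polymerase, which the annotation software matched to a related phage protein-primed, strand-displacing replicative polymerase known for high processivity and fidelity. The enzyme carries a C-terminal bipartite nuclear localisation signal (BPNLS) to direct it to the nucleus; this tag is recorded in the catalogue but not separately annotated, and presumably lies between the end of the matched coding region and the bovine growth hormone polyadenylation signal that terminates the transcript. The CMV immediate-early enhancer and promoter drive expression in mammalian cells, and a T7 promoter placed just downstream, ahead of the coding sequence, allows in vitro transcription of the same message.

The polymerase is supplied "unfused", meaning not linked to another protein domain. The plasmid was deposited with work on click editing, a programmable genome-writing approach that combines DNA polymerases with HUH endonucleases, where it provides a free-standing polymerase component.
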