Addgene plasmid #208968: Polymerase expression - pCMV-B103 (LM2907)
Purpose: Unfused B103 DNA polymerase, expressed from CMV or T7 promoters.
Depositing lab: Benjamin Kleinstiver. Publication: Click editing enables programmable genome writing using DNA polymerases and HUH endonucleases. Ferreira da Silva J, Tou CJ, King EM, Eller ML, Rufino-Ramos D, Ma L, Cromwell CR, Metovic J, Benning FMC, Chao LH, Eichler FS, Kleinstiver BP. Nat Biotechnol. 2024 Jul 22. doi: 10.1038/s41587-024-02324-x. PubMed 39039307.
Backbone
  Vector backbone: pCMV-T7-SpCas9-P2A-EGFP (RTW3027)
  Vector type: Mammalian Expression, CRISPR ; in vitro transcription; T7 promoter
Growth in bacteria
  Bacterial resistance: Ampicillin, 100 μg/mL
  Growth temperature: 37°C
  Growth strain: DH5alpha
  Copy number: High Copy
Gene/Insert
  Gene/Insert name: B103-BPNLS (alt name: LM2907)
  Species: Synthetic
  Promoter: CMV and T7
  Tag / fusion protein: BPNLS (C terminal on insert)
  Cloning method: Gibson Cloning
  Sequencing primers: 5′ oBK6928-CCAAGTCTCCACCCCATTGACG; 3′ oBK219-GGGAGTGGCACCTTCCAGGGTC
Terms and licenses: Academic/Nonprofit Terms; Industry Terms: Not Available to Industry
Depositor comments: Please visit https://doi.org/10.1101/2023.09.12.557440 for bioRxiv preprint.
How to cite: Polymerase expression - pCMV-B103 (LM2907) was a gift from Benjamin Kleinstiver (Addgene plasmid # 208968 ; http://n2t.net/addgene:208968 ; RRID:Addgene_208968)
